Addgene plasmid #181731: pAG426-GAL-SoxN-A22-EGFP
Purpose: Galactose inducible expression of SoxN-A22-EGFP
Depositing lab: Alejandro Chavez. Depositing organization: Columbia University.
Backbone
  Vector backbone: pAG426-GAL-ccdb
  Vector type: Yeast Expression
Growth in bacteria
  Bacterial resistance: Ampicillin, 100 μg/mL
  Growth temperature: 30°C
  Growth strain: NEB Stable
  Copy number: High Copy
Gene/Insert
  Gene/Insert name: SoxN-A22-EGFP
  Species: D. melanogaster (fly)
  Mutation: extended repeat of 22 Ala residues replacing native aa 306-318
  Entrez Gene: SoxN (a.k.a. Dmel_CG18024, CG18024, DM64, Dmel\CG18024, SOX29F, SOXB1, Sox B1, Sry-rDM64, soxN)
  Tag / fusion protein: 3xFLAG-EGFP (C terminal on insert)
  Cloning method: Gateway Cloning
Terms and licenses: Academic/Nonprofit Terms; Industry Terms: Not Available to Industry
How to cite: pAG426-GAL-SoxN-A22-EGFP was a gift from Alejandro Chavez (Addgene plasmid # 181731 ; http://n2t.net/addgene:181731 ; RRID:Addgene_181731)
