[The description below was written by a language model from this plasmid's Addgene catalogue record and pLannotate feature annotations shown in this document.]
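Description:
pAG426-GAL-SoxN-A22-EGFP is a 9,034 nt yeast expression plasmid built by Gateway cloning into the pAG426-GAL-ccdB destination backbone, a high-copy episomal shuttle vector for Saccharomyces cerevisiae. In yeast it replicates from the 2μ origin and is selected through the URA3 auxotrophic marker, driven by its own promoter, which also permits counterselection with 5-fluoroorotic acid. In E. coli it is maintained by a high-copy ColE1/pUC-type origin and ampicillin resistance (bla). The backbone also retains pBluescript-derived remnants that play no role in the yeast payload: an f1 origin, lac promoter/operator and lacZα fragments, and flanking T3 and T7 promoters.

The expression cassette runs from the galactose-inducible, Gal4-regulated GAL1 promoter through attB1, the open reading frame and attB2 to the CYC1 terminator; the attB sites are the scars left when the recombination reaction replaced the ccdB cassette. The insert is Drosophila melanogaster SoxN (SoxNeuro, a SoxB1-family transcription factor) carrying an engineered alanine-tract expansion, in which native residues 306–318 are replaced by a run of 22 alanines. The automated annotation labels part of this coding region as a zebrafish sox3 fragment, which most likely reflects homology within the conserved Sox domain rather than a different insert. The protein is fused at its C terminus to 3xFLAG followed by EGFP, allowing immunodetection and direct fluorescence imaging.

The stated purpose is galactose-inducible expression of SoxN-A22-EGFP in yeast. The design would suit comparing the localisation, abundance or aggregation of the alanine-expanded variant, although the record does not describe specific experiments.
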