Features (pLannotate 1.2.2; 27 found; start..end, strand, type, name):
     69..1411    +  rep_origin     2μ ori: yeast 2μ plasmid origin of replication
   1438..1542    +  promoter       AmpR promoter: bla
   1543..2403    +  CDS            AmpR: β-lactamase; bla; confers resistance to ampicillin, carbenicillin, and related antibiotics
   2574..3162    +  rep_origin     ori: high-copy-number ColE1/pMB1/pBR322/pUC origin of replication
   3345..3437    +  CDS            lacI (fragment): lac repressor; lacI; The lac repressor binds to the lac operator to inhibit transcription in E. coli. This inhibition can be relieved by adding lactose or isopropyl-β-D-thiogalactopyranoside (IPTG).
   3450..3471    +  protein_bind   CAP binding site: CAP binding activates transcription in the presence of cAMP. E. coli catabolite activator protein
   3486..3516    +  promoter       lac promoter: promoter for the E. coli lac operon
   3524..3540    +  protein_bind   lac operator: The lac repressor binds to the lac operator to inhibit transcription in E. coli. This inhibition can be relieved by adding lactose or isopropyl-β-D-thiogalactopyranoside (IPTG). lac repressor encoded by lacI
   3585..3603    +  promoter       T3 promoter: promoter for bacteriophage T3 RNA polymerase
   3627..4068    +  promoter       GAL1 promoter: S. cerevisiae GAL1; inducible promoter, regulated by Gal4
   4083..4103    +  misc_feature   MCS (fragment): pBluescript multiple cloning site
   4107..4131    +  protein_bind   attB1: mutant version of attB; recombination site for the Gateway® BP reaction BP Clonase™
   4596..4952    +  CDS            sox3 (fragment): SOX3_DANRE - Experimental evidence at protein level: Swiss-Prot protein existence level 1. Transcriptional activator. From Danio rerio (Zebrafish) (Brachydanio rerio).
   5886..5951    +  CDS            3xFLAG: three tandem FLAG® epitope tags, followed by an enterokinase cleavage site
   5953..5980    +  misc_feature   MCS (fragment): multiple cloning site
   5988..6707    +  CDS            EGFP: the original enhanced GFP (Yang et al., 1996) mammalian codon-optimized
   6709..6733    -  protein_bind   attB2: mutant version of attB; recombination site for the Gateway® BP reaction BP Clonase™
   6737..6784    +  misc_feature   MCS (fragment): pBluescript multiple cloning site
   6785..7032    +  terminator     CYC1 terminator: S. cerevisiae CYC1; transcription terminator for CYC1
   7051..7069    -  promoter       T7 promoter: promoter for bacteriophage T7 RNA polymerase
   7077..7232    +  CDS            lacZα (fragment): LacZα fragment of β-galactosidase; lacZ fragment
   7236..7664    +  rep_origin     f1 ori (sequence partly withheld): f1 bacteriophage origin of replication; arrow indicates direction of (+) strand synthesis
   7692..7743    -  misc_feature   bom (fragment): basis of mobility region from pBR322
   7822..8625    -  CDS            URA3: orotidine-5'-phosphate decarboxylase, required for uracil biosynthesis; S. cerevisiae URA3; yeast auxotrophic marker, counterselectable with 5-fluoroorotic acid (5-FOA)
   8626..8841    -  promoter       URA3 promoter: S. cerevisiae URA3
   8849..8898    -  misc_feature   bom (fragment): basis of mobility region from pBR322
   9000..1       -  CDS            rop (fragment) (across the origin): Rop protein, which maintains plasmids at low copy number; rop
>Addgene plasmid #181731 | pAG426-GAL-SoxN-A22-EGFP | addgene full sequence | sequence record 468613 | Addgene NGS Result
GACGAAAGGGCCTCGTGATACGCCTATTTTTATAGGTTAATGTCATGATAATAATGGTTTCTTAGTATGA
TCCAATATCAAAGGAAATGATAGCATTGAAGGATGAGACTAATCCAATTGAGGAGTGGCAGCATATAGAA
CAGCTAAAGGGTAGTGCTGAAGGAAGCATACGATACCCCGCATGGAATGGGATAATATCACAGGAGGTAC
TAGACTACCTTTCATCCTACATAAATAGACGCATATAAGTACGCATTTAAGCATAAACACGCACTATGCC
GTTCTTCTCATGTATATATATATACAGGCAACACGCAGATATAGGTGCGACGTGAACAGTGAGCTGTATG
TGCGCAGCTCGCGTTGCATTTTCGGAAGCGCTCGTTTTCGGAAACGCTTTGAAGTTCCTATTCCGAAGTT
CCTATTCTCTAGAAAGTATAGGAACTTCAGAGCGCTTTTGAAAACCAAAAGCGCTCTGAAGACGCACTTT
CAAAAAACCAAAAACGCACCGGACTGTAACGAGCTACTAAAATATTGCGAATACCGCTTCCACAAACATT
GCTCAAAAGTATCTCTTTGCTATATATCTCTGTGCTATATCCCTATATAACCTACCCATCCACCTTTCGC
TCCTTGAACTTGCATCTAAACTCGACCTCTACATTTTTTATGTTTATCTCTAGTATTACTCTTTAGACAA
AAAAATTGTAGTAAGAACTATTCATAGAGTGAATCGAAAACAATACGAAAATGTAAACATTTCCTATACG
TAGTATATAGAGACAAAATAGAAGAAACCGTTCATAATTTTCTGACCAATGAAGAATCATCAACGCTATC
ACTTTCTGTTCACAAAGTATGCGCAATCCACATCGGTATAGAATATAATCGGGGATGCCTTTATCTTGAA
AAAATGCACCCGCAGCTTCGCTAGTAATCAGTAAACGCGGGAAGTGGAGTCAGGCTTTTTTTATGGAAGA
GAAAATAGACACCAAAGTAGCCTTCTTCTAACCTTAACGGACCTACAGTGCAAAAAGTTATCAAGAGACT
GCATTATAGAGCGCACAAAGGAGAAAAAAAGTAATCTAAGATGCTTTGTTAGAAAAATAGCGCTCTCGGG
ATGCATTTTTGTAGAACAAAAAAGAAGTATAGATTCTTTGTTGGTAAAATAGCGCTCTCGCGTTGCATTT
CTGTTCTGTAAAAATGCAGCTCAGATTCTTTGTTTGAAAAATTAGCGCTCTCGCGTTGCATTTTTGTTTT
ACAAAAATGAAGCACAGATTCTTCGTTGGTAAAATAGCGCTTTCGCGTTGCATTTCTGTTCTGTAAAAAT
GCAGCTCAGATTCTTTGTTTGAAAAATTAGCGCTCTCGCGTTGCATTTTTGTTCTACAAAATGAAGCACA
GATGCTTCGTTCAGGTGGCACTTTTCGGGGAAATGTGCGCGGAACCCCTATTTGTTTATTTTTCTAAATA
CATTCAAATATGTATCCGCTCATGAGACAATAACCCTGATAAATGCTTCAATAATATTGAAAAAGGAAGA
GTATGAGTATTCAACATTTCCGTGTCGCCCTTATTCCCTTTTTTGCGGCATTTTGCCTTCCTGTTTTTGC
TCACCCAGAAACGCTGGTGAAAGTAAAAGATGCTGAAGATCAGTTGGGTGCACGAGTGGGTTACATCGAA
CTGGATCTCAACAGCGGTAAGATCCTTGAGAGTTTTCGCCCCGAAGAACGTTTTCCAATGATGAGCACTT
TTAAAGTTCTGCTATGTGGCGCGGTATTATCCCGTATTGACGCCGGGCAAGAGCAACTCGGTCGCCGCAT
ACACTATTCTCAGAATGACTTGGTTGAGTACTCACCAGTCACAGAAAAGCATCTTACGGATGGCATGACA
GTAAGAGAATTATGCAGTGCTGCCATAACCATGAGTGATAACACTGCGGCCAACTTACTTCTGACAACGA
TCGGAGGACCGAAGGAGCTAACCGCTTTTTTGCACAACATGGGGGATCATGTAACTCGCCTTGATCGTTG
GGAACCGGAGCTGAATGAAGCCATACCAAACGACGAGCGTGACACCACGATGCCTGTAGCAATGGCAACA
ACGTTGCGCAAACTATTAACTGGCGAACTACTTACTCTAGCTTCCCGGCAACAATTAATAGACTGGATGG
AGGCGGATAAAGTTGCAGGACCACTTCTGCGCTCGGCCCTTCCGGCTGGCTGGTTTATTGCTGATAAATC
TGGAGCCGGTGAGCGTGGGTCTCGCGGTATCATTGCAGCACTGGGGCCAGATGGTAAGCCCTCCCGTATC
GTAGTTATCTACACGACGGGGAGTCAGGCAACTATGGATGAACGAAATAGACAGATCGCTGAGATAGGTG
CCTCACTGATTAAGCATTGGTAACTGTCAGACCAAGTTTACTCATATATACTTTAGATTGATTTAAAACT
TCATTTTTAATTTAAAAGGATCTAGGTGAAGATCCTTTTTGATAATCTCATGACCAAAATCCCTTAACGT
GAGTTTTCGTTCCACTGAGCGTCAGACCCCGTAGAAAAGATCAAAGGATCTTCTTGAGATCCTTTTTTTC
TGCGCGTAATCTGCTGCTTGCAAACAAAAAAACCACCGCTACCAGCGGTGGTTTGTTTGCCGGATCAAGA
GCTACCAACTCTTTTTCCGAAGGTAACTGGCTTCAGCAGAGCGCAGATACCAAATACTGTTCTTCTAGTG
TAGCCGTAGTTAGGCCACCACTTCAAGAACTCTGTAGCACCGCCTACATACCTCGCTCTGCTAATCCTGT
TACCAGTGGCTGCTGCCAGTGGCGATAAGTCGTGTCTTACCGGGTTGGACTCAAGACGATAGTTACCGGA
TAAGGCGCAGCGGTCGGGCTGAACGGGGGGTTCGTGCACACAGCCCAGCTTGGAGCGAACGACCTACACC
GAACTGAGATACCTACAGCGTGAGCTATGAGAAAGCGCCACGCTTCCCGAAGGGAGAAAGGCGGACAGGT
ATCCGGTAAGCGGCAGGGTCGGAACAGGAGAGCGCACGAGGGAGCTTCCAGGGGGAAACGCCTGGTATCT
TTATAGTCCTGTCGGGTTTCGCCACCTCTGACTTGAGCGTCGATTTTTGTGATGCTCGTCAGGGGGGCGG
AGCCTATGGAAAAACGCCAGCAACGCGGCCTTTTTACGGTTCCTGGCCTTTTGCTGGCCTTTTGCTCACA
TGTTCTTTCCTGCGTTATCCCCTGATTCTGTGGATAACCGTATTACCGCCTTTGAGTGAGCTGATACCGC
TCGCCGCAGCCGAACGACCGAGCGCAGCGAGTCAGTGAGCGAGGAAGCGGAAGAGCGCCCAATACGCAAA
CCGCCTCTCCCCGCGCGTTGGCCGATTCATTAATGCAGCTGGCACGACAGGTTTCCCGACTGGAAAGCGG
GCAGTGAGCGCAACGCAATTAATGTGAGTTAGCTCACTCATTAGGCACCCCAGGCTTTACACTTTATGCT
TCCGGCTCGTATGTTGTGTGGAATTGTGAGCGGATAACAATTTCACACAGGAAACAGCTATGACCATGAT
TACGCCAAGCGCGCAATTAACCCTCACTAAAGGGAACAAAAGCTGGAGCTCTAGTACGGATTAGAAGCCG
CCGAGCGGGTGACAGCCCTCCGAAGGAAGACTCTCCTCCGTGCGTCCTCGTCTTCACCGGTCGCGTTCCT
GAAACGCAGATGTGCCTCGCGCCGCACTGCTCCGAACAATAAAGATTCTACAATACTAGCTTTTATGGTT
ATGAAGAGGAAAAATTGGCAGTAACCTGGCCCCACAAACCTTCAAATGAACGAATCAAATTAACAACCAT
AGGATGATAATGCGATTAGTTTTTTAGCCTTATTTCTGGGGTAATTAATCAGCGAAGCGATGATTTTTGA
TCTATTAACAGATATATAAATGCAAAAACTGCATAACCACTTTAACTAATACTTTCAACATTTTCGGTTT
GTATTACTTCTTATTCAAATGTAATAAAAGTATCAACAAAAAATTGTTAATATACCTCTATACTTTAACG
TCAAGGAGAAAAAACCCCGGATTCTAGAACTAGTGGATCCCCCATCACAAGTTTGTACAAAAAAGCAGGC
TACAAAATGCTGACCATGGAATCGGATATGAAAGGCAGCCTGCTGCATGCCACCATGCCGCCGCATCACA
CAAGTGCCGCGTTGCACGGACATGCGGCATCGCCGTACTCCGCCCTAGCTCCCCTTATGAACCTGGGCCA
GTCGCACCTGACCCACTCGCAGCTGAGCCATCACAACCACCATCATCACCACATGAGCGCCCATATCGCG
GCCAGCCAGAGTCCCAATCCGCTGAGCTCGCTGCAGTCCTCGATGGCGAACACCCTCAATGGCAGCCAGG
TGGGGCAGCAGCAGCAGCAACAGCAGCAGCAGCAGAGCTCCCCGCTGCACAGCTCCAGCGAATTGAGTCC
CACCCAGAGCAGCATCGGAAGCCATCACATGACATCGCCGGTCAGCCACCAGCAGCACACGCAACAGCAG
CAGCACGGGCAGCAGCAGCATCTGGGCGCGGGATCTGCATTGAGCAGCCTAACTGGAGGATCCAGCAACA
ACAACAACAACAGCGCCACGGCCAACAAGAACCAACAGCACGCGGATCGTGTGAAGCGGCCTATGAATGC
GTTCATGGTTTGGTCACGGGGCCAGCGGAGGAAGATGGCCTCGGACAACCCCAAGATGCACAACTCGGAG
ATCTCGAAGCGACTGGGCGCCCAGTGGAAGGACCTCTCGGAATCGGAGAAGCGACCGTTCATCGACGAGG
CCAAGCGCCTGAGGGCGGTGCACATGAAGGAGCATCCGGACTACAAGTACCGGCCGCGCCGCAAGACTAA
AACGCTGACCAAGACCAAGGAGAAGTACCCAATGGGCGGCCTGATGCCCGGACAGACGGTGGGCGGCGGA
GCACCGGGTGAGCCGGTGACGCCCACGCGGGTGCAAGGTCAGCCTGGCCAGAACCAGTCGCTAAACGGTA
GTGGAGGCAGTGCAGCAGCGGCAGCGGCGGCGGCAGCAGCGGCAGCGGCAGCAGCGGCAGCGGCGGCGGC
AGCAGCGCAACAGGCGCGCCAGGATATGTACCAGATGAACGCGCCCAATGGATACATGCCCAATGGCTAC
ATGATGCACGCAGATCCGGCCGGAGCGGCAGCCTATCAGACCTCCTACATGGGCCAGCACTACGCGGCGC
AGCGGTACGACATGGGACACATGTACAACAACGGGTATGCGATGTACCAGACGGTGTCCGGCGGACAGAC
ATCGCCGTACGGCAGCAGTCTCCAGCAGCCCGGATCACCGTCGCCGTATGGCGGCAGTAGCTTGCAGCAG
CAGCCCGGCAGTCCGACTCCGTACGGCGGAGGTGGAGGCGGTGGCGGTCAGGTTTCCTGCCAGAGCCACA
GCCCCAGCGACTCGAGCATCAAGTCCGAACCGGTGTCGCCCAGTCCCAGTGCCATAGCGCTCAACAACAA
CAACAACATCAACAACAATCACATCATGAAGCGGGAATACAGCTCTGCAGCGGCGGCAGCAGCAGCAGCA
GCAGCGGCAGCAGCCGCCGGCGGCGGCGAGCTGAATCACCTGATGAATATGTACCATCTGCCGGATGAGC
AGCGCCACCTGCTGCACTATCAGACTGACTCGCCCGATCTGCAGCAGCAGCACCAGTCGATGCAACAGCA
GCAGCAGCACCTCCCGCAGCAACACCTTTCGCAGCAGCACCAACAGATCCCGCAGCAACACCATACCATG
CAGCAGCAGCAGCAGCAACACCACCTGCAGCATCAGCAATCGCTGAGGGCGATGGCGCCGCTGGCACACA
TGATGGACTACAAAGACCATGACGGTGATTATAAAGATCATGACATCGATTACAAGGATGACGATGACAA
GGCGGTACCGCGGGCCCGGGATCCACCGGTCGCCACCATGGTGAGCAAGGGCGAGGAGCTGTTCACCGGG
GTGGTGCCCATCCTGGTCGAGCTGGACGGCGACGTAAACGGCCACAAGTTCAGCGTGTCCGGCGAGGGCG
AGGGCGATGCCACCTACGGCAAGCTGACCCTGAAGTTCATCTGCACCACCGGCAAGCTGCCCGTGCCCTG
GCCCACCCTCGTGACCACCCTGACCTACGGCGTGCAGTGCTTCAGCCGCTACCCCGACCACATGAAGCAG
CACGACTTCTTCAAGTCCGCCATGCCCGAAGGCTACGTCCAGGAGCGCACCATCTTCTTCAAGGACGACG
GCAACTACAAGACCCGCGCCGAGGTGAAGTTCGAGGGCGACACCCTGGTGAACCGCATCGAGCTGAAGGG
CATCGACTTCAAGGAGGACGGCAACATCCTGGGGCACAAGCTGGAGTACAACTACAACAGCCACAACGTC
TATATCATGGCCGACAAGCAGAAGAACGGCATCAAGGTGAACTTCAAGATCCGCCACAACATCGAGGACG
GCAGCGTGCAGCTCGCCGACCACTACCAGCAGAACACCCCCATCGGCGACGGCCCCGTGCTGCTGCCCGA
CAACCACTACCTGAGCACCCAGTCCGCCCTGAGCAAAGACCCCAACGAGAAGCGCGATCACATGGTCCTG
CTGGAGTTCGTGACCGCCGCCGGGATCACTCTCGGCATGGACGAGCTGTACAAGTAAAACCCAGCTTTCT
TGTACAAAGTGGTGATGGGCTGCAGGAATTCGATATCAAGCTTATCGATACCGTCGACCTCGAGTCATGT
AATTAGTTATGTCACGCTTACATTCACGCCCTCCCCCCACATCCGCTCTAACCGAAAAGGAAGGAGTTAG
ACAACCTGAAGTCTAGGTCCCTATTTATTTTTTTATAGTTATGTTAGTATTAAGAACGTTATTTATATTT
CAAATTTTTCTTTTTTTTCTGTACAGACGCGTGTACGCATGTAACATTATACTGAAAACCTTGCTTGAGA
AGGTTTTGGGACGCTCGAAGGCTTTAATTTGCGGCCGGTACCCAATTCGCCCTATAGTGAGTCGTATTAC
GCGCGCTCACTGGCCGTCGTTTTACAACGTCGTGACTGGGAAAACCCTGGCGTTACCCAACTTAATCGCC
TTGCAGCACATCCCCCTTTCGCCAGCTGGCGTAATAGCGAAGAGGCCCGCACCGATCGCCCTTCCCAACA
GTTGCGCAGCCTGAATGGCGAATGG
[124 nt withheld, positions 7236-7359]
C
[91 nt withheld, positions 7361-7451]
A
[49 nt withheld, positions 7453-7501]
CCTTTGACGTTGGAGTCCACGTTCTTT
[37 nt withheld, positions 7529-7565]
ACCCTATCTCGGTCTATTCTTTTGATTTATAAGGGATTTTGCCGATTTCGGCCTATTGGTTAAAAAATGA
GCTGATTTAACAAAAATTTAACGCGAATTTTAACAAAATATTAACGCTTACAATTTCCTGATGCGGTATT
TTCTCCTTACGCATCTGTGCGGTATTTCACACCGCATAGGGTAATAACTGATATAATTAAATTGAAGCTC
TAATTTGTGAGTTTAGTATACATGCATTTACTTATAATACAGTTTTTTAGTTTTGCTGGCCGCATCTTCT
CAAATATGCTTCCCAGCCTGCTTTTCTGTAACGTTCACCCTCTACCTTAGCATCCCTTCCCTTTGCAAAT
AGTCCTCTTCCAACAATAATAATGTCAGATCCTGTAGAGACCACATCATCCACGGTTCTATACTGTTGAC
CCAATGCGTCTCCCTTGTCATCTAAACCCACACCGGGTGTCATAATCAACCAATCGTAACCTTCATCTCT
TCCACCCATGTCTCTTTGAGCAATAAAGCCGATAACAAAATCTTTGTCGCTCTTCGCAATGTCAACAGTA
CCCTTAGTATATTCTCCAGTAGATAGGGAGCCCTTGCATGACAATTCTGCTAACATCAAAAGGCCTCTAG
GTTCCTTTGTTACTTCTTCTGCCGCCTGCTTCAAACCGCTAACAATACCTGGGCCCACCACACCGTGTGC
ATTCGTAATGTCTGCCCATTCTGCTATTCTGTATACACCCGCAGAGTACTGCAATTTGACTGTATTACCA
ATGTCAGCAAATTTTCTGTCTTCGAAGAGTAAAAAATTGTACTTGGCGGATAATGCCTTTAGCGGCTTAA
CTGTGCCCTCCATGGAAAAATCAGTCAAGATATCCACATGTGTTTTTAGTAAACAAATTTTGGGACCTAA
TGCTTCAACTAACTCCAGTAATTCCTTGGTGGTACGAACATCCAATGAAGCACACAAGTTTGTTTGCTTT
TCGTGCATGATATTAAATAGCTTGGCAGCAACAGGACTAGGATGAGTAGCAGCACGTTCCTTATATGTAG
CTTTCGACATGATTTATCTTCGTTTCCTGCAGGTTTTTGTTCTGTGCAGTTGGGTTAAGAATACTGGGCA
ATTTCATGTTTCTTCAACACTACATATGCGTATATATACCAATCTAAGTCTGTGCTCCTTCCTTCGTTCT
TCCTTCTGTTCGGAGATTACCGAATCAAAAAAATTTCAAGGAAACCGAAATCAAAAAAAAGAATAAAAAA
AAAATGATGAATTGAAAAGGTGGTATGGTGCACTCTCAGTACAATCTGCTCTGATGCCGCATAGTTAAGC
CAGCCCCGACACCCGCCAACACCCGCTGACGCGCCCTGACGGGCTTGTCTGCTCCCGGCATCCGCTTACA
GACAAGCTGTGACCGTCTCCGGGAGCTGCATGTGTCAGAGGTTTTCACCGTCATCACCGAAACGCGCGA
