>Addgene plasmid #181731 | pAG426-GAL-SoxN-A22-EGFP | depositor partial sequence | sequence record 351436 | Insert Sequence
ATGCTGACCATGGAATCGGATATGAAAGGCAGCCTGCTGCATGCCACCATGCCGCCGCATCACACAAGTG
CCGCGTTGCACGGACATGCGGCATCGCCGTACTCCGCCCTAGCTCCCCTTATGAACCTGGGCCAGTCGCA
CCTGACCCACTCGCAGCTGAGCCATCACAACCACCATCATCACCACATGAGCGCCCATATCGCGGCCAGC
CAGAGTCCCAATCCGCTGAGCTCGCTGCAGTCCTCGATGGCGAACACCCTCAATGGCAGCCAGGTGGGGC
AGCAGCAGCAGCAACAGCAGCAGCAGCAGAGCTCCCCGCTGCACAGCTCCAGCGAATTGAGTCCCACCCA
GAGCAGCATCGGAAGCCATCACATGACATCGCCGGTCAGCCACCAGCAGCACACGCAACAGCAGCAGCAC
GGGCAGCAGCAGCATCTGGGCGCGGGATCTGCATTGAGCAGCCTAACTGGAGGATCCAGCAACAACAACA
ACAACAGCGCCACGGCCAACAAGAACCAACAGCACGCGGATCGTGTGAAGCGGCCTATGAATGCGTTCAT
GGTTTGGTCACGGGGCCAGCGGANGAAGATGGCCTCGGACAACCCCAAGATGCACAACTCGGAGATCTCG
AAGCGACTGGGCGCCCAGTGGNAGGACCTCTCGGAATCGGAGAAGCGACCGTTCATCGACGAGGCCAAGC
GCCTGAGGGCGGTGCACATGAAGGAGCATCCGGACTACAAGTACCGGCCGCGCCGCAAGACTAAAACGCT
GACCAAGACCAAGGAGAAGTACCCAATGGGCGGCCTGATGCCCGGACAGACGGTGGGCGGCGGAGCACCG
GGTGAGCCGGTGACGCCCACGCGGGTGCAAGGTCAGCCTGGCCAGAACCAGTCGCTAAACGGTAGTGGAG
GCAGTGCAGCAGCGGCAGCGGCGGCGGCAGCAGCGGCAGCGGCAGCAGCGGCAGCGGCGGCGGCAGCAGC
GCAACAGGCGCGCCAGGATATGTACCAGATGAACGCGCCCAATGGATACATGCCCAATGGCTACATGATG
CACGCAGATCCGGCCGGAGCGGCAGCCTATCAGACCTCCTACATGGGCCAGCACTACGCGGCGCAGCGGT
ACGACATGGGACACATGTACAACAACGGGTATGCGATGTACCAGACGGTGTCCGGCGGACAGACATCGCC
GTACGGCAGCAGTCTCCAGCAGCCCGGATCACCGTCGCCGTATGGCGGCAGTAGCTTGCAGCAGCAGCCC
GGCAGTCCGACTCCGTACGGCGGAGGTGGAGGCGGTGGCGGTCAGGTTTCCTGCCAGAGCCACAGCCCCA
GCGACTCGAGCATCAAGTCCGAACCGGTGTCGCCCAGTCCCAGTGCCATAGCGCTCAACAACAACAACAA
CATCAACAACAATCACATCATGAAGCGGGAATACAGCTCTGCAGCGGCGGCAGCAGCAGCAGCAGCAGCG
GCAGCAGCCGCCGGCGGCGGCGAGCTGAATCACCTGATGAATATGTACCATCTGCCGGATGAGCAGCGCC
ACCTGCTGCACTATCAGACTGACTCGCCCGATCTGCAGCAGCAGCACCAGTCGATGCAACAGCAGCAGCA
GCACCTCCCGCAGCAACACCTTTCGCAGCAGCACCAACAGATCCCGCAGCAACACCATACCATGCAGCAG
CAGCAGCAGCAACACCACCTGCAGCATCAGCAATCGCTGAGGGCGATGGCGCCGCTGGCACACATGATGG
ACTACAAAGACCATGACGGTGATTATAAAGATCATGACATCGATTACAAGGATGACGATGACAAGGCGGT
ACCGCGGGCCCGGGATCCACCGGTCGCCACCATGGTGAGCAAGGGCGAGGAGCTGTTCACCGGGGTGGTG
CCCATCCTGGTCGAGCTGGACGGCGACGTAAACGGCCACAAGTTCAGCGTGTCCGGCGAGGGCGAGGGCG
ATGCCACCTACGGCAAGCTGACCCTGAAGTTCATCTGCACCACCGGCAAGCTGCCCGTGCCCTGGCCCAC
CCTCGTGACCACCCTGACCTACGGCGTGCAGTGCTTCAGCCGCTACCCCGACCACATGAAGCAGCACGAC
TTCTTCAAGTCCGCCATGCCCGAAGGCTACGTCCAGGAGCGCACCATCTTCTTCAAGGACGACGGCAACT
ACAAGACCCGCGCCGAGGTGAAGTTCGAGGGCGACACCCTGGTGAACCGCATCGAGCTGAAGGGCATCGA
CTTCAAGGAGGACGGCAACATCCTGGGGCACAAGCTGGAGTACAACTACAACAGCCACAACGTCTATATC
ATGGCCGACAAGCAGAAGAACGGCATCAAGGTGAACTTCAAGATCCGCCACAACATCGAGGACGGCAGCG
TGCAGCTCGCCGACCACTACCAGCAGAACACCCCCATCGGCGACGGCCCCGTGCTGCTGCCCGACAACCA
CTACCTGAGCACCCAGTCCGCCCTGAGCAAAGACCCCAACGAGAAGCGCGATCACATGGTCCTGCTGGAG
TTCGTGACCGCCGCCGGGATCACTCTCGGCATGGACGAGCTGTACAAGTAA
